>Addgene plasmid #34218 | KHBD00056 | depositor partial sequence | sequence record 40785 | KHBD00056 sequence 885 bps
ATGCAGAGCTCAAAATCTTTTTTAATACGCGATCTTCTGGGCGATTTGATTAATCGACGACAAACAGATT
CGGAACTGGAGCTCTCCAACGACGATTCGGATATAGACATTGAGGATCGATCTACGCCGGACTCGACGGC
TGCGGGCTGCCAGCAGGAGCTACTGCTGTCGCACCATCACCGCAGATTCACCCACCACGACGAATCCAGT
GTGGAGTCCTGCCTATCGGCCACAAGGGGCCCCGGCTCTGGCACAGGATCGGGTGGTGGCGGAGGTGGTG
GTGGTGGAGGAGGAGTAGCCAGCGGACTGAGCGCCGCTGCAGCGGCGGCGGGCGTGGCTGCTGGACTCCT
GGCAGCGGCGGCCAGTGGTGCCAATGGGGATCGGGATGCCAACGGTGGCAGTGGCCCGGGATCCGGTGGC
GGTACAAGTGGCGGCTATGCGGAGCACAAGCTGCAGCTGAGCAAAAGTGGCCGGAAGCCGCGACGCCGCC
GAACCGCCTTCACCCACGCCCAGCTCGCCTACTTGGAGCGGAAGTTCCGGTGCCAGAAGTACCTGAGCGT
GGCCGATCGCAGCGATGTGGCCGAAACGCTCAATCTGTCCGAGACGCAGGTGAAAACCTGGTACCAGAAT
CGCCGGACCAAATGGAAGCGACAGAATCAACTGCGTCTGGAGCAGCTGCGTCATCAGGCGACCATGGAGA
AGGATTTTGTGGTCCAGGATGGCGGCGGTGCGGGCGGACTCGGCTGCTGTCCCAGCGGACTGAGCAGTTC
TTTTAGTGCCGCCGCCGCTGCTGCAGCGGCTGCCAGCAATCCTTGCAATTTTCTCACTTCCGCCGCAGCG
GCGGCCATTTTCCGTAATGTCGGCTATGTCCACGGATGTCCCATG
