>Addgene plasmid #34218 | KHBD00056 | addgene partial sequence | sequence record 41727 | M13-Rev 5'-CAGGAAACAGCTATGACC-3'
TTTTATTTTGACTGATAGTGACCTGTTCGTTGCAACAAATTGATAAGCAATGCTTTCTTATAATGCCAAC
TTTGTACAAGAAAGTTGGCAACATGGGACATCCGTGGACATAGCCGACATTACGGAAAATGGCCGCCGCT
GCGGCGGAAGTGAGAAAATTGCAAGGATTGCTGGCAGCCGCTGCAGCAGCGGCGGCGGCACTAAAAGAAC
TGCTCAGTCCGCTGGGACAGCAGCCGAGTCCGCCCGCACCGCCGCCATCCTGGACCACAAAATCCTTCTC
CATGGTCGCCTGATGACGCAGCTGCTCCAGACGCAGTTGATTCTGTCGCTTCCATTTGGTCCGGCGATTC
TGGTACCAGGTTTTCACCTGCGTCTCGGACAGATTGAGCGTTTCGGCCACATCGCTGCGATCGGCCACGC
TCAGGTACTTCTGGCACCGGAACTTCCGCTCCAAGTAGGCGAGCTGGGCGTGGGTGAAGGCGGTTCGGCG
GCGTCGCGGCTTCCGGCCACTTTTGCTCAGCTGCAGCTTGTGCTCCGCATAGCCGCCACTTGTACCGCCA
CCGGATCCCGGGCCACTGCCACCGTTGGCATCCCGATCCCCATTGGCACCACTGGCCGCCGCTGCCAGGA
GTCCAGCAGCCACGCCCGCCGCCGCTGCAGCGGCGCTCAGTCCGCTGGCTACTCCTCCTCCACCACCACC
