[The description below was written by a language model from this plasmid's Addgene catalogue record.]
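Description:
KHBD00056 is a Gateway entry-type clone built in the pDONR221 donor vector backbone (Invitrogen), carrying the open reading frame of the Drosophila melanogaster gene CG11085 (FBgn0030408). The insert is listed as 885 bp in a backbone of about 2.5 kb once the original donor cassette is replaced. The plasmid is maintained in E. coli at high copy number and selected with kanamycin. No feature table accompanies the record, so individual backbone elements are not itemised. The ORF was introduced by Gateway recombination, which in a pDONR221 product normally leaves the insert flanked by attL sites. M13 forward and reverse priming sites on either side of the insert are used for sequence verification.

The record states no promoter, tag or reporter. This fits a donor/entry vector, which serves as a shuttle for the coding sequence and is not meant to express it. The depositor notes that ORFs in this collection were cloned open-ended, without a stop codon. After an LR transfer into a destination vector, the coding sequence can therefore read through into a C-terminal fusion partner supplied by that vector, as well as accept N-terminal fusions. The clone belongs to a Drosophila ORF collection associated with a study on automated protein–DNA interaction screening of fly regulatory elements. Its likely use is thus as a source clone for moving CG11085 into destination vectors for such interaction assays or other expression formats. The record does not describe the function of the CG11085 protein itself.
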