Addgene plasmid #34218: KHBD00056
Depositing lab: Bart Deplancke. Depositing organization: Swiss Federal Institute of Technology (EPFL). Publication: Automated protein-DNA interaction screening of Drosophila regulatory elements. Korneel Hens, Jean-Daniel Feuz, Alina Isakova, Antonina Lagovitina, Andreas Massouras, Julien Bryois, Patrick Callaerts, Susan E. Celniker, Bart Deplancke. Nat Methods. 2011 Oct 30;8(12):1065-70. 10.1038/nmeth.1763 PubMed 22037703.
Backbone
  Vector backbone: pDONR221
  Backbone manufacturer: Invitrogen
  Backbone size w/o insert (bp): 2536
  Vector type: Gateway Donor Vector
Growth in bacteria
  Bacterial resistance: Kanamycin, 50 μg/mL
  Growth temperature: 37°C
  Growth strain: DH5alpha
  Copy number: High Copy
Gene/Insert
  Gene/Insert name: CG11085 (alt names: FBgn0030408; CG11085)
  Species: D. melanogaster (fly)
  Insert size (bp): 885
  Entrez Gene: CG11085 (a.k.a. Dmel_CG11085, Dmel\CG11085)
  Cloning method: Gateway Cloning
  Sequencing primers: 5′ M13F; 3′ M13R
Terms and licenses: Academic/Nonprofit Terms; Industry Terms: Not Available to Industry
Depositor comments: Please note that the ORFs in this collection were cloned open-ended (without a stop codon).
How to cite: KHBD00056 was a gift from Bart Deplancke (Addgene plasmid # 34218 ; http://n2t.net/addgene:34218 ; RRID:Addgene_34218)
